Addgene plasmid #31875: pTight-hND2-N106
Depositing lab: Jerry Crabtree. Depositing organization: Stanford University. Publication: MicroRNA-mediated conversion of human fibroblasts to neurons. Yoo AS, Sun AX, Li L, Shcheglovitov A, Portmann T, Li Y, Lee-Messer C, Dolmetsch RE, Tsien RW, Crabtree GR. Nature. 2011 Jul 13. doi: 10.1038/nature10323. PubMed 21753754.
Backbone
  Vector backbone: pTight-N106
  Backbone manufacturer: home made/Crabtree lab
  Backbone size w/o insert (bp): 7602
  Vector type: Lentiviral
  Selectable markers: Blasticidin
Growth in bacteria
  Bacterial resistance: Ampicillin, 100 μg/mL
  Growth temperature: 37°C
  Growth strain: Stbl3
  Copy number: High Copy
Gene/Insert
  Gene/Insert name: NeuroD2 (alt name: ND2)
  Species: H. sapiens (human)
  Insert size (bp): 1184
  Entrez Gene: NEUROD2 (a.k.a. NDRF, bHLHa1)
  Cloning method: Ligation Independent Cloning
  Sequencing primers: 5′ atgtcgaggtaggcgtgtac; 3′ gtggatgtggaatgtgtgcga
Terms and licenses: Academic/Nonprofit Terms; Industry Terms: Not Available to Industry
How to cite: pTight-hND2-N106 was a gift from Jerry Crabtree (Addgene plasmid # 31875 ; http://n2t.net/addgene:31875 ; RRID:Addgene_31875)
