[The description below was written by a language model from this plasmid's Addgene catalogue record and pLannotate feature annotations shown in this document.]
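Description:
pTight-hND2-N106 is an HIV-1-based lentiviral transfer plasmid built on the laboratory-made pTight-N106 backbone for tetracycline-regulated expression of human NeuroD2 (NEUROD2, also called NDRF or bHLHa1), a basic helix-loop-helix transcription factor involved in neuronal determination. In bacteria it is maintained through a high-copy ColE1/pUC-type origin and an ampicillin resistance gene. The backbone also carries remnants of a lac promoter/operator region and an SV40 poly(A) signal outside the viral unit.

The viral segment is bounded by two HIV-1 LTR elements, both annotated as truncated, with adjacent nef-derived fragments. It contains the Ψ packaging signal with a partial gag sequence, the Rev response element for Rev-dependent nuclear export of the genomic RNA, and the cPPT/CTS element, which generally aids transduction. Within this frame, the tight TRE promoter (seven tet operators upstream of a minimal CMV promoter) drives the NeuroD2 coding sequence. Expression therefore depends on a tetracycline-controlled transactivator, which is not encoded on this plasmid and must be supplied separately. The automated annotation matched the insert to the mouse Neurod2 protein entry, whereas the catalogue lists the species as human; this probably reflects close homology rather than a different insert. Downstream, a mouse PGK promoter drives blasticidin S deaminase so that transduced mammalian cells can be selected with blasticidin. A WPRE follows to enhance transcript stability and expression.

The plasmid was deposited with a study on microRNA-mediated conversion of human fibroblasts to neurons, which suggests use as an inducible, selectable means of delivering NeuroD2 in neuronal reprogramming experiments.
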