Features (pLannotate 1.2.2; 23 found; start..end, strand, type, name):
    377..634     +  LTR            5' LTR (truncated): truncated 5' long terminal repeat (LTR) from HIV-1
    681..806     +  misc_feature   HIV-1 Ψ: packaging signal of human immunodeficiency virus type 1
    790..1128    +  CDS            HIV-1 gag (fragment): gag protein from human immunodeficiency virus 1; gag
   1303..1536    +  misc_feature   RRE: The Rev response element (RRE) of HIV-1 allows for Rev-dependent mRNA export from the nucleus to the cytoplasm.
   1913..2013    +  CDS            Rev (fragment): human immunodeficiency virus 1 (HIV-1) Rev protein; rev; enhances nuclear export of unspliced and incompletely spliced viral mRNAs
   2028..2144    +  misc_feature   cPPT/CTS: central polypurine tract and central termination sequence of HIV-1
   2235..2549    +  promoter       tight TRE promoter: Tet-responsive promoter PTight, consisting of seven tet operator sequences followed by the minimal CMV promoter
   2604..3749    +  CDS            Neurod2: NDF2_MOUSE - Also known as Ndrf. Experimental evidence at protein level: Swiss-Prot protein existence level 1. Transcriptional regulator implicated in neuronal determination. Mediates calcium-dependent transcription activation by binding to E box-containing promoter. Critical factor essential for the repression of the genetic program for neuronal differentiation; prevents the formation of synaptic vesicle clustering at active zone to the presynaptic membrane in postmitotic neurons. Induces transcription of ZEB1, which in turn represses neuronal differentiation by down- regulating REST expressi
   3763..4262    +  promoter       PGK promoter: mouse phosphoglycerate kinase 1 promoter
   4289..4687    +  CDS            BSD: blasticidin S deaminase; Aspergillus terreus BSD; confers resistance to blasticidin
   4711..5299    +  misc_feature   WPRE: woodchuck hepatitis virus posttranscriptional regulatory element
   5316..5420    +  CDS            nef (fragment): NEF_HV1Z2 - Experimental evidence at protein level: Swiss-Prot protein existence level 1. Extracellular Nef protein targets CD4(+) T-lymphocytes for apoptosis by interacting with CXCR4 surface receptors. From Human immunodeficiency virus type 1 group M subtype D (isolate Z2/CDC-Z34) (HIV-1).
   5419..5835    +  CDS            nef (fragment): NEF_HV1BR - Experimental evidence at protein level: Swiss-Prot protein existence level 1. Extracellular Nef protein targets CD4(+) T-lymphocytes for apoptosis by interacting with CXCR4 surface receptors (PubMed:14990729). From Human immunodeficiency virus type 1 group M subtype B (isolate BRU/LAI) (HIV-1).
   5883..6140    +  LTR            5' LTR (truncated): truncated 5' long terminal repeat (LTR) from HIV-1
   6293..6309    -  protein_bind   lac operator: The lac repressor binds to the lac operator to inhibit transcription in E. coli. This inhibition can be relieved by adding lactose or isopropyl-β-D-thiogalactopyranoside (IPTG). lac repressor encoded by lacI
   6317..6347    -  promoter       lac promoter: promoter for the E. coli lac operon
   6362..6383    -  protein_bind   CAP binding site: CAP binding activates transcription in the presence of cAMP. E. coli catabolite activator protein
   6396..6488    -  CDS            lacI (fragment): lac repressor; lacI; The lac repressor binds to the lac operator to inhibit transcription in E. coli. This inhibition can be relieved by adding lactose or isopropyl-β-D-thiogalactopyranoside (IPTG).
   6671..7256    -  rep_origin     ori: high-copy-number ColE1/pMB1/pBR322/pUC origin of replication
   7427..8287    -  CDS            AmpR: β-lactamase; bla; confers resistance to ampicillin, carbenicillin, and related antibiotics
   8288..8392    -  promoter       AmpR promoter: bla
   8440..8574    +  polyA_signal   SV40 poly(A) signal: SV40 polyadenylation signal
   8789..329     +  CDS            nef (fragment) (across the origin): NEF_HV1BR - Experimental evidence at protein level: Swiss-Prot protein existence level 1. Extracellular Nef protein targets CD4(+) T-lymphocytes for apoptosis by interacting with CXCR4 surface receptors (PubMed:14990729). From Human immunodeficiency virus type 1 group M subtype B (isolate BRU/LAI) (HIV-1).
>Addgene plasmid #31875 | pTight-hND2-N106 | depositor full sequence | sequence record 36021 | pTight-hND2-N106 sequence 8789 bps
TGGAAGGGCTAATTCACTCCCAAAGAAGACAAGATATCCTTGATCTGTGGATCTACCACACACAAGGCTA
CTTCCCTGATTAGCAGAACTACACACCAGGGCCAGGGGTCAGATATCCACTGACCTTTGGATGGTGCTAC
AAGCTAGTACCAGTTGAGCCAGATAAGGTAGAAGAGGCCAATAAAGGAGAGAACACCAGCTTGTTACACC
CTGTGAGCCTGCATGGGATGGATGACCCGGAGAGAGAAGTGTTAGAGTGGAGGTTTGACAGCCGCCTAGC
ATTTCATCACGTGGCCCGAGAGCTGCATCCGGAGTACTTCAAGAACTGCTGATATCGAGCTTGCTACAAG
GGACTTTCCGCTGGGGACTTTCCAGGGAGGCGTGGCCTGGGCGGGACTGGGGAGTGGCGAGCCCTCAGAT
CCTGCATATAAGCAGCTGCTTTTTGCCTGTACTGGGTCTCTCTGGTTAGACCAGATCTGAGCCTGGGAGC
TCTCTGGCTAACTAGGGAACCCACTGCTTAAGCCTCAATAAAGCTTGCCTTGAGTGCTTCAAGTAGTGTG
TGCCCGTCTGTTGTGTGACTCTGGTAACTAGAGATCCCTCAGACCCTTTTAGTCAGTGTGGAAAATCTCT
AGCAGTGGCGCCCGAACAGGGACTTGAAAGCGAAAGGGAAACCAGAGGAGCTCTCTCGACGCAGGACTCG
GCTTGCTGAAGCGCGCACGGCAAGAGGCGAGGGGCGGCGACTGGTGAGTACGCCAAAAATTTTGACTAGC
GGAGGCTAGAAGGAGAGAGATGGGTGCGAGAGCGTCAGTATTAAGCGGGGGAGAATTAGATCGCGATGGG
AAAAAATTCGGTTAAGGCCAGGGGGAAAGAAAAAATATAAATTAAAACATATAGTATGGGCAAGCAGGGA
GCTAGAACGATTCGCAGTTAATCCTGGCCTGTTAGAAACATCAGAAGGCTGTAGACAAATACTGGGACAG
CTACAACCATCCCTTCAGACAGGATCAGAAGAACTTAGATCATTATATAATACAGTAGCAACCCTCTATT
GTGTGCATCAAAGGATAGAGATAAAAGACACCAAGGAAGCTTTAGACAAGATAGAGGAAGAGCAAAACAA
AAGTAAGACCACCGCACAGCAAGCGGCCGGCCGCTGATCTTCAGACCTGGAGGAGGAGATATGAGGGACA
ATTGGAGAAGTGAATTATATAAATATAAAGTAGTAAAAATTGAACCATTAGGAGTAGCACCCACCAAGGC
AAAGAGAAGAGTGGTGCAGAGAGAAAAAAGAGCAGTGGGAATAGGAGCTTTGTTCCTTGGGTTCTTGGGA
GCAGCAGGAAGCACTATGGGCGCAGCGTCAATGACGCTGACGGTACAGGCCAGACAATTATTGTCTGGTA
TAGTGCAGCAGCAGAACAATTTGCTGAGGGCTATTGAGGCGCAACAGCATCTGTTGCAACTCACAGTCTG
GGGCATCAAGCAGCTCCAGGCAAGAATCCTGGCTGTGGAAAGATACCTAAAGGATCAACAGCTCCTGGGG
ATTTGGGGTTGCTCTGGAAAACTCATTTGCACCACTGCTGTGCCTTGGAATGCTAGTTGGAGTAATAAAT
CTCTGGAACAGATTTGGAATCACACGACCTGGATGGAGTGGGACAGAGAAATTAACAATTACACAAGCTT
AATACACTCCTTAATTGAAGAATCGCAAAACCAGCAAGAAAAGAATGAACAAGAATTATTGGAATTAGAT
AAATGGGCAAGTTTGTGGAATTGGTTTAACATAACAAATTGGCTGTGGTATATAAAATTATTCATAATGA
TAGTAGGAGGCTTGGTAGGTTTAAGAATAGTTTTTGCTGTACTTTCTATAGTGAATAGAGTTAGGCAGGG
ATATTCACCATTATCGTTTCAGACCCACCTCCCAACCCCGAGGGGACCCGACAGGCCCGAAGGAATAGAA
GAAGAAGGTGGAGAGAGAGACAGAGACAGATCCATTCGATTAGTGAACGGATCTCGACGGTATCGCCTTT
AAAAGAAAAGGGGGGATTGGGGGGTACAGTGCAGGGGAAAGAATAGTAGACATAATAGCAACAGACATAC
AAACTAAAGAACTACAAAAACAAATTACAAAAATTCAAAATTTTCGGGTTTATTACAGGGACAGCAGAGA
TCCAGTTTATCGATGAGGCCCTTTCGTCTTCACTCGAATCGATGAGGCCCTTTCGTCTTCACTCGAGTTT
ACTCCCTATCAGTGATAGAGAACGTATGTCGAGTTTACTCCCTATCAGTGATAGAGAACGATGTCGAGTT
TACTCCCTATCAGTGATAGAGAACGTATGTCGAGTTTACTCCCTATCAGTGATAGAGAACGTATGTCGAG
TTTACTCCCTATCAGTGATAGAGAACGTATGTCGAGTTTATCCCTATCAGTGATAGAGAACGTATGTCGA
GTTTACTCCCTATCAGTGATAGAGAACGTATGTCGAGGTAGGCGTGTACGGTGGGAGGCCTATATAAGCA
GAGCTCGTTTAGTGAACCGTCAGATCGCCTGGAGAAGGATCCGCGGCCGCGCCGGCTCTAGATCGCGAAC
GCGTGAATTCACCATGCTGACCCGCCTGTTCAGCGAGCCCGGCCTTCTCTCGGACGTGCCCAAGTTCGCC
AGCTGGGGCGACGGCGAAGACGACGAGCCGAGGAGCGACAAGGGCGACGCGCCGCCACCGCCACCGCCTG
CGCCCGGGCCAGGGGCTCCGGGGCCAGCCCGGGCGGCCAAGCCAGTCCCTCTCCGTGGAGAAGAGGGGAC
GGAGGCCACGTTGGCCGAGGTCAAGGAGGAAGGCGAGCTGGGGGGAGAGGAGGAGGAGGAAGAGGAGGAG
GAAGAAGGACTGGACGAGGCGGAGGGCGAGCGGCCCAAGAAGGGCGGGCCCAAGAAGCGCAAGATGACCA
AGGCGCGCTTGGAGCGCTCCAAGCTTCGGCGGCAGAAGGCGAACGCGCGGGAGCGCAACCGCATGCACGA
CCTGAACGCAGCCCTGGACAACCTGCGCAAGGTGGTGCCCTGCTACTCCAAGACGCAGAAGCTGTCCAAG
ATCGAGACGCTGCGCCTAGCCAAGAACTATATCTGGGCGCTCTCGGAGATCCTGCGCTCCGGCAAGCGGC
CAGACCTAGTGTCCTACGTGCAGACTCTGTGCAAGGGTCTGTCGCAGCCCACCACCAATCTGGTGGCCGG
CTGTCTGCAGCTCAACTCTCGCAACTTCCTCACGGAGCAAGGCGCCGACGGTGCCGGCCGCTTCCACGGC
TCGGGCGGCCCGTTCGCCATGCACCCCTACCCGTACCCGTGCTCGCGCCTGGCGGGCGCACAGTGCCAGG
CGGCCGGCGGCCTGGGCGGCGGCGCGGCGCACGCCCTGCGGACCCACGGCTACTGCGCAGCCTACGAGAC
GCTGTATGCGGCGGCAGGCGGTGGCGGCGCGAGCCCGGACTACAACAGCTCCGAGTACGAGGGCCCGCTC
AGCCCCCCGCTCTGTCTCAATGGCAACTTCTCACTCAAGCAGGACTCCTCGCCCGACCACGAGAAAAGCT
ACCACTACTCTATGCACTACTCGGCGCTGCCCGGTTCGCGGCCCACGGGCCACGGGCTAGTCTTCGGCTC
GTCGGCTGTGCGCGGGGGCGTCCACTCGGAGAATCTCTTGTCTTACGATATGCACCTTCACCACGACCGG
GGCCCCATGTACGAGGAGCTCAATGCGTTTTTTCATAACTGAGAATTCTACCGGGTAGGGGAGGCGCTTT
TCCCAAGGCAGTCTGGAGCATGCGCTTTAGCAGCCCCGCTGGGCACTTGGCGCTACACAAGTGGCCTCTG
GCCTCGCACACATTCCACATCCACCGGTAGGCGCCAACCGGCTCCGTTCTTTGGTGGCCCCTTCGCGCCA
CCTTCTACTCCTCCCCTAGTCAGGAAGTTCCCCCCCGCCCCGCAGCTCGCGTCGTGCAGGACGTGACAAA
TGGAAGTAGCACGTCTCACTAGTCTCGTGCAGATGGACAGCACCGCTGAGCAATGGAAGCGGGTAGGCCT
TTGGGGCAGCGGCCAATAGCAGCTTTGCTCCTTCGCTTTCTGGGCTCAGAGGCTGGGAAGGGGTGGGTCC
GGGGGCGGGCTCAGGGGCGGGCTCAGGGGCGGGGCGGGCGCCCGAAGGTCCTCCGGAGGCCCGGCATTCT
GCACGCTTCAAAAGCGCACGTCTGCCGCGCTGTTCTCCTCTTCCTCATCTCCGGGCCTTTCGACCTGCAG
CCCAAGCTTCCTAGGACCATGGCCAAGCCTTTGTCTCAAGAAGAATCCACCCTCATTGAAAGAGCAACGG
CTACAATCAACAGCATCCCCATCTCTGAAGACTACAGCGTCGCCAGCGCAGCTCTCTCTAGCGACGGCCG
CATCTTCACTGGTGTCAATGTATATCATTTTACTGGGGGACCTTGTGCAGAACTCGTGGTGCTGGGCACT
GCTGCTGCTGCGGCAGCTGGCAACCTGACTTGTATCGTCGCGATCGGAAATGAGAACAGGGGCATCTTGA
GCCCCTGCGGACGGTGCCGACAGGTGCTTCTCGATCTGCATCCTGGGATCAAAGCCATAGTGAAGGACAG
TGATGGACAGCCGACGGCAGTTGGGATTCGTGAATTGCTGCCCTCTGGTTATGTGTGGGAGGGCTAACCC
GGGCGGGGCGCGTCTGGAACAATCAACCTCTGGATTACAAAATTTGTGAAAGATTGACTGGTATTCTTAA
CTATGTTGCTCCTTTTACGCTATGTGGATACGCTGCTTTAATGCCTTTGTATCATGCTATTGCTTCCCGT
ATGGCTTTCATTTTCTCCTCCTTGTATAAATCCTGGTTGCTGTCTCTTTATGAGGAGTTGTGGCCCGTTG
TCAGGCAACGTGGCGTGGTGTGCACTGTGTTTGCTGACGCAACCCCCACTGGTTGGGGCATTGCCACCAC
CTGTCAGCTCCTTTCCGGGACTTTCGCTTTCCCCCTCCCTATTGCCACGGCGGAACTCATCGCCGCCTGC
CTTGCCCGCTGCTGGACAGGGGCTCGGCTGTTGGGCACTGACAATTCCGTGGTGTTGTCGGGGAAGCTGA
CGTCCTTTCCATGGCTGCTCGCCTGTGTTGCCACCTGGATTCTGCGCGGGACGTCCTTCTGCTACGTCCC
TTCGGCCCTCAATCCAGCGGACCTTCCTTCCCGCGGCCTGCTGCCGGCTCTGCGGCCTCTTCCGCGTCTT
CGCCTTCGCCCTCAGACGAGTCGGATCTCCCTTTGGGCCGCCTCCCCGCCTGGAATTAATTCTGCAGTCG
AGACCTAGAAAAACATGGAGCAATCACAAGTAGCAATACAGCAGCTACCAATGCTGATTGTGCCTGGCTA
GAAGCACAAGAGGAGGAGGAGGTGGGTTTTTCCAGTCACACCTCAGGTACCTTTAAGACCAATGACTTAC
AAGGCAGCTGTAGATCTTAGCCACTTTTTAAAAGAAAAGAGGGGACTGGAAGGGCTAATTCACTCCCAAC
GAAGACAAGATATCCTTGATCTGTGGATCTACCACACACAAGGCTACTTCCCTGATTAGCAGAACTACAC
ACCAGGGCCAGGGGTCAGATATCCACTGACCTTTGGATGGTGCTACAAGCTAGTACCAGTTGAGCCAGAT
AAGGTAGAAGAGGCCAATAAAGGAGAGAACACCAGCTTGTTACACCCTGTGAGCCTGCATGGGATGGATG
ACCCGGAGAGAGAAGTGTTAGAGTGGAGGTTTGACAGCCGCCTAGCATTTCATCACGTGGCCCGAGAGCT
GCATCCGGAGTACTTCAAGAACTGCTGATATCGAGCTTGCTACAAGGGACTTTCCGCTGGGGACTTTCCA
GGGAGGCGTGGCCTGGGCGGGACTGGGGAGTGGCGAGCCCTCAGATCCTGCATATAAGCAGCTGCTTTTT
GCCTGTACTGGGTCTCTCTGGTTAGACCAGATCTGAGCCTGGGAGCTCTCTGGCTAACTAGGGAACCCAC
TGCTTAAGCCTCAATAAAGCTTGCCTTGAGTGCTTCAAGTAGTGTGTGCCCGTCTGTTGTGTGACTCTGG
TAACTAGAGATCCCTCAGACCCTTTTAGTCAGTGTGGAAAATCTCTAGCAGTAGTAGTTCATGTCATCTT
ATTATTCAGTATTTATAACTTGCAAAGAAATGAATATCAGAGAGTGAGAGGCCTTGACATTGCTAGCGTT
TTACCGTCGACCTCTAGCTAGAGCTTGGCGTAATCATGGTCATAGCTGTTTCCTGTGTGAAATTGTTATC
CGCTCACAATTCCACACAACATACGAGCCGGAAGCATAAAGTGTAAAGCCTGGGGTGCCTAATGAGTGAG
CTAACTCACATTAATTGCGTTGCGCTCACTGCCCGCTTTCCAGTCGGGAAACCTGTCGTGCCAGCTGCAT
TAATGAATCGGCCAACGCGCGGGGAGAGGCGGTTTGCGTATTGGGCGCTCTTCCGCTTCCTCGCTCACTG
ACTCGCTGCGCTCGGTCGTTCGGCTGCGGCGAGCGGTATCAGCTCACTCAAAGGCGGTAATACGGTTATC
CACAGAATCAGGGGATAACGCAGGAAAGAACATGTGAGCAAAAGGCCAGCAAAAGGCCAGGAACCGTAAA
AAGGCCGCGTTGCTGGCGTTTTTCCATAGGCTCCGCCCCCCTGACGAGCATCACAAAAATCGACGCTCAA
GTCAGAGGTGGCGAAACCCGACAGGACTATAAAGATACCAGGCGTTTCCCCCTGGAAGCTCCCTCGTGCG
CTCTCCTGTTCCGACCCTGCCGCTTACCGGATACCTGTCCGCCTTTCTCCCTTCGGGAAGCGTGGCGCTT
TCTCATAGCTCACGCTGTAGGTATCTCAGTTCGGTGTAGGTCGTTCGCTCCAAGCTGGGCTGTGTGCACG
AACCCCCCGTTCAGCCCGACCGCTGCGCCTTATCCGGTAACTATCGTCTTGAGTCCAACCCGGTAAGACA
CGACTTATCGCCACTGGCAGCAGCCACTGGTAACAGGATTAGCAGAGCGAGGTATGTAGGCGGTGCTACA
GAGTTCTTGAAGTGGTGGCCTAACTACGGCTACACTAGAAGAACAGTATTTGGTATCTGCGCTCTGCTGA
AGCCAGTTACCTTCGGAAAAAGAGTTGGTAGCTCTTGATCCGGCAAACAAACCACCGCTGGTAGCGGTTT
TTTTGTTTGCAAGCAGCAGATTACGCGCAGAAAAAAAGGATCTCAAGAAGATCCTTTGATCTTTTCTACG
GGGTCTGACGCTCAGTGGAACGAAAACTCACGTTAAGGGATTTTGGTCATGAGATTATCAAAAAGGATCT
TCACCTAGATCCTTTTAAATTAAAAATGAAGTTTTAAATCAATCTAAAGTATATATGAGTAAACTTGGTC
TGACAGTTACCAATGCTTAATCAGTGAGGCACCTATCTCAGCGATCTGTCTATTTCGTTCATCCATAGTT
GCCTGACTCCCCGTCGTGTAGATAACTACGATACGGGAGGGCTTACCATCTGGCCCCAGTGCTGCAATGA
TACCGCGAGACCCACGCTCACCGGCTCCAGATTTATCAGCAATAAACCAGCCAGCCGGAAGGGCCGAGCG
CAGAAGTGGTCCTGCAACTTTATCCGCCTCCATCCAGTCTATTAATTGTTGCCGGGAAGCTAGAGTAAGT
AGTTCGCCAGTTAATAGTTTGCGCAACGTTGTTGCCATTGCTACAGGCATCGTGGTGTCACGCTCGTCGT
TTGGTATGGCTTCATTCAGCTCCGGTTCCCAACGATCAAGGCGAGTTACATGATCCCCCATGTTGTGCAA
AAAAGCGGTTAGCTCCTTCGGTCCTCCGATCGTTGTCAGAAGTAAGTTGGCCGCAGTGTTATCACTCATG
GTTATGGCAGCACTGCATAATTCTCTTACTGTCATGCCATCCGTAAGATGCTTTTCTGTGACTGGTGAGT
ACTCAACCAAGTCATTCTGAGAATAGTGTATGCGGCGACCGAGTTGCTCTTGCCCGGCGTCAATACGGGA
TAATACCGCGCCACATAGCAGAACTTTAAAAGTGCTCATCATTGGAAAACGTTCTTCGGGGCGAAAACTC
TCAAGGATCTTACCGCTGTTGAGATCCAGTTCGATGTAACCCACTCGTGCACCCAACTGATCTTCAGCAT
CTTTTACTTTCACCAGCGTTTCTGGGTGAGCAAAAACAGGAAGGCAAAATGCCGCAAAAAAGGGAATAAG
GGCGACACGGAAATGTTGAATACTCATACTCTTCCTTTTTCAATATTATTGAAGCATTTATCAGGGTTAT
TGTCTCATGAGCGGATACATATTTGAATGTATTTAGAAAAATAAACAAATAGGGGTTCCGCGCACATTTC
CCCGAAAAGTGCCACCTGACGTCGACGGATCGGGAGATCAACTTGTTTATTGCAGCTTATAATGGTTACA
AATAAAGCAATAGCATCACAAATTTCACAAATAAAGCATTTTTTTCACTGCATTCTAGTTGTGGTTTGTC
CAAACTCATCAATGTATCTTATCATGTCTGGATCAACTGGATAACTCAAGCTAACCAAAATCATCCCAAA
CTTCCCACCCCATACCCTATTACCACTGCCAATTACCTAGTGGTTTCATTTACTCTAAACCTGTGATTCC
TCTGAATTATTTTCATTTTAAAGAAATTGTATTTGTTAAATATGTACTACAAACTTAGTAGTTTTTAAAG
AAATTGTATTTGTTAAATATGTACTACAAACTTAGTAGT
