>Addgene plasmid #31875 | pTight-hND2-N106 | addgene partial sequence | sequence record 37401 | LNCX 5'-AGCTCGTTTAGTGAACCGTCAGATC-3'
AGATCGCGGCCGCGCCGGCTCTAGATCGCGAACGCGTGAATTCACCATGCTGACCCGCCTGTTCAGCGAG
CCCGGCCTTCTCTCGGACGTGCCCAAGTTCGCCAGCTGGGGCGACGGCGAAGACGACGAGCCGAGGAGCG
ACAAGGGCGACGCGCCGCCACCGCCACCGCCTGCGCCCGGGCCAGGGGCTCCGGGGCCAGCCCGGGCGGC
CAAGCCAGTCCCTCTCCGTGGAGAAGAGGGGACGGAGGCCACGTTGGCCGAGGTCAAGGAGGAAGGCGAG
CTGGGGGGAGAGGAGGAGGAGGAAGAGGAGGAGGAAGAAGGACTGGACGAGGCGGAGGGCGAGCGGCCCA
AGAAGGGCGGGCCCAAGAAGCGCAAGATGACCAAGGCGCGCTTGGAGCGCTCCAAGCTTCGGCGGCAGAA
GGCGAACGCGCGGGAGCGCAACCGCATGCACGACCTGAACGCAGCCCTGGACAACCTGCGCAAGGTGGTG
CCCTGCTACTCCAAGACGCAGAAGCTGTCCAAGATCGAGACGCTGCGCCTAGCCAAGAACTATATCTGGG
CGCTCTCGGAGATCCTGCGCTCCGGCAAGCGGCCAGACCTAGTGTCCTACGTGCAGACTCTGTGCAAGGG
TCTGTCGCAGCCCACCACCAATCTGGTGGCCGGCTGTCTGCAGCTCAACTCTCGCAACTTCCTCACGGAG
CAAGGCGCCGACGGTGCCGGCCGCTTCCACGGCTCGGGCGGCCCGTTCGCCATGCACCCCTACCCGTACC
CGTGCTCGCGCCTGGCGGGC
